Addgene plasmid #69138: pK029.CAG-loxP-stop-loxP-RFP-ires-tTA-WPRE (Supernova)
Purpose: For the Supernova, a series of vector systems for single-cell labeling and gene function sudies in vivo
Depositing lab: Takuji Iwasato. Depositing organization: National Institute of Genetics. Publication: NMDAR-regulated dynamics of layer 4 neuronal dendrites during thalamocortical reorganization in neonates. Mizuno H, Luo W, Tarusawa E, Saito YM, Sato T, Yoshimura Y, Itohara S, Iwasato T. Neuron. 2014 Apr 16;82(2):365-79. doi: 10.1016/j.neuron.2014.02.026. Epub 2014 Mar 27. PubMed 24685175.
Backbone
  Vector backbone: pDisplay
  Backbone manufacturer: Invitrogen
  Backbone size w/o insert (bp): 4339
  Total vector size (bp): 10266
  Vector type: Mammalian Expression
Growth in bacteria
  Bacterial resistance: Ampicillin and Kanamycin, 100 & 50 μg/mL
  Growth temperature: 37°C
  Growth strain: DH5alpha
  Copy number: High Copy
Gene/Insert
  Gene/Insert name: CAG-loxP-stop-loxP-RFP-ires-tTA-WPRE (alt name: CAG-LSL-RFP-ires-tTA-WPRE)
  Species: G. gallus (chicken); CMV, P1 phage, SV40 , Entacmaea quadricolor, Encephalomyocarditis virus, E.coli, HSV, woodchuck hepatitis virus
  Insert size (bp): 5927
  Tag / fusion protein: none
  Cloning method: Unknown
  Sequencing primers: 5′ NA
Terms and licenses: Academic/Nonprofit Terms; Industry Terms: Not Available to Industry
How to cite: pK029.CAG-loxP-stop-loxP-RFP-ires-tTA-WPRE (Supernova) was a gift from Takuji Iwasato (Addgene plasmid # 69138 ; http://n2t.net/addgene:69138 ; RRID:Addgene_69138)
