[The description below was written by a language model from this plasmid's Addgene catalogue record and pLannotate feature annotations shown in this document.]
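Description:
pK029.CAG-loxP-stop-loxP-RFP-ires-tTA-WPRE is a mammalian expression plasmid of about 10.3 kb built on the pDisplay backbone. It forms one component of the Supernova vector series, which is intended for single-cell labeling and gene function studies in vivo. It is maintained at high copy in E. coli through a ColE1/pUC-type origin and also carries an f1 origin. Bacterial selection uses both ampicillin (β-lactamase) and kanamycin. The kanamycin marker is a NeoR/KanR cassette placed behind an SV40 early promoter and followed by an HSV TK polyadenylation signal, so in principle it can also confer G418 resistance in mammalian cells.

The payload is driven by the CAG promoter, annotated as the CMV immediate-early enhancer, the chicken β-actin promoter and a chimeric β-actin/β-globin intron. Downstream lies a stop cassette flanked by two loxP sites in the same orientation. It contains SV40-derived sequences, including a polyadenylation signal; the yeast gene fragments called here are probably filler sequence within the cassette. This cassette blocks expression until Cre recombinase excises it. After excision, a bicistronic transcript encodes TurboRFP (from Entacmaea quadricolor), followed by an EMCV IRES and a tetracycline-controlled transactivator. A WPRE and a rabbit β-globin polyadenylation signal then enhance and terminate expression. The automated annotation labels the transactivator as an rtTA3 fragment with VP16-derived activation repeats, whereas the plasmid name and insert field specify tTA; the two proteins are closely related, so this is most likely a homology-based call.

The construct therefore reports Cre activity with red fluorescence and simultaneously supplies tTA. That tTA could drive Tet-responsive promoters on companion vectors, although the record does not describe those partners.
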