Features (pLannotate 1.2.2; 29 found; start..end, strand, type, name):
     10..389     +  enhancer       CMV enhancer: human cytomegalovirus immediate early enhancer
    392..667     +  promoter       chicken β-actin promoter: No description available
    668..1676    +  intron         chimeric intron: chimera between introns from chicken β-actin and rabbit β-globin
   1733..1766    +  protein_bind   loxP: Cre-mediated recombination occurs in the 8-bp core sequence (GCATACAT). Cre recombinase
   1778..2116    -  CDS            DED1 (fragment): DED1_YEAST - Also known as SPP81. Experimental evidence at protein level: Swiss-Prot protein existence level 1. ATP-binding RNA helicase involved in translation initiation. Remodels RNA in response to ADP and ATP concentrations by facilitating disruption, but also formation of RNA duplexes. Has weak ATP-dependent affinity for dsRNA, but strong ATP-dependent affinity for ssRNA. Acts as a virus host factor involved in the replication of the MBV and the L-A viruses by promoting the negative-strand RNA synthesis. May be involved in recognition of the preinitiation complex and DNA binding of the RN
   2112..2222    -  CDS            YO201_YEAST (fragment): Protein uncertain: Swiss-Prot protein existence level 5. From Saccharomyces cerevisiae (strain ATCC 204508 / S288c) (Baker's yeast).
   2224..2298    +  CDS            small t antigen (fragment): SV40 (simian virus 40) small t antigen
   2300..2365    +  intron         small t intron: SV40 (simian virus 40) small t antigen intron
   2495..2515    +  CDS            SV40 NLS: nuclear localization signal of SV40 (simian virus 40) large T antigen
   2834..2917    +  CDS            large T antigen (fragment): large T antigen from SV40 (simian virus 40)
   2940..3074    +  polyA_signal   SV40 poly(A) signal: SV40 polyadenylation signal
   3116..3149    +  protein_bind   loxP: Cre-mediated recombination occurs in the 8-bp core sequence (GCATACAT). Cre recombinase
   3152..3184    +  misc_feature   MCS (fragment): multiple cloning site
   3192..3887    +  CDS            TurboRFP: red fluorescent protein from Entacmaea quadricolor mammalian codon-optimized
   3918..4486    +  misc_feature   IRES: internal ribosome entry site (IRES) of the encephalomyocarditis virus (EMCV)
   4484..5181    +  CDS            rtTA3 (fragment): reverse tetracycline transactivator 3 activates expression from Tet-responsive promoters in the presence of doxycycline
   5111..5221    +  CDS            VP48: 3 tandem repeats of the minimal activation domain of herpes simplex virus VP16 (Cheng et al., 2013)
   5266..5852    +  misc_feature   WPRE: woodchuck hepatitis virus posttranscriptional regulatory element
   5940..5995    +  polyA_signal   β-globin poly(A) signal: rabbit β-globin polyadenylation signal (Gil and Proudfoot, 1987)
   6378..6966    -  rep_origin     ori: high-copy-number ColE1/pMB1/pBR322/pUC origin of replication
   7188..7204    +  polyA_signal   bGH poly(A) signal (fragment): bovine growth hormone polyadenylation signal
   7295..7342    -  polyA_signal   HSV TK poly(A) signal: herpes simplex virus thymidine kinase polyadenylation signal (Cole and Stacy, 1985)
   7401..7553    -  CDS            ble (fragment): BLE_KLEPN - Experimental evidence at protein level: Swiss-Prot protein existence level 1. Binding protein with a strong affinity to the bleomycin family of antibiotics. Binds to CL990; an antimitotic-antibiotic compound. From Klebsiella pneumoniae.
   7574..8362    -  CDS            NeoR/KanR: aminoglycoside phosphotransferase confers resistance to neomycin, kanamycin, and G418 (Geneticin®)
   8397..8757    -  promoter       SV40 promoter: SV40 enhancer and early promoter
   8759..8776    -  promoter       AmpR promoter (fragment): bla
   8817..9677    -  CDS            AmpR: β-lactamase; bla; confers resistance to ampicillin, carbenicillin, and related antibiotics
   9678..9782    -  promoter       AmpR promoter: bla
   9809..10237   +  rep_origin     f1 ori (sequence partly withheld): f1 bacteriophage origin of replication; arrow indicates direction of (+) strand synthesis
>Addgene plasmid #69138 | pK029.CAG-loxP-stop-loxP-RFP-ires-tTA-WPRE (Supernova) | depositor full sequence | sequence record 165113 | pK029.CAG-loxP-stop-loxP-RFP-ires-tTA-WPRE (Supernova) sequence 10266 bps
GCGCGCGTTGACATTGATTATTGACTAGTTATTAATAGTAATCAATTACGGGGTCATTAGTTCATAGCCC
ATATATGGAGTTCCGCGTTACATAACTTACGGTAAATGGCCCGCCTGGCTGACCGCCCAACGACCCCCGC
CCATTGACGTCAATAATGACGTATGTTCCCATAGTAACGCCAATAGGGACTTTCCATTGACGTCAATGGG
TGGACTATTTACGGTAAACTGCCCACTTGGCAGTACATCAAGTGTATCATATGCCAAGTACGCCCCCTAT
TGACGTCAATGACGGTAAATGGCCCGCCTGGCATTATGCCCAGTACATGACCTTATGGGACTTTCCTACT
TGGCAGTACATCTACGTATTAGTCATCGCTATTACCATGGGTCGAGGTGAGCCCCACGTTCTGCTTCACT
CTCCCCATCTCCCCCCCCTCCCCACCCCCAATTTTGTATTTATTTATTTTTTAATTATTTTGTGCAGCGA
TGGGGGCGGGGGGGGGGGGGGCGCGCGCCAGGCGGGGCGGGGCGGGGCGAGGGGCGGGGCGGGGCGAGGC
GGAGAGGTGCGGCGGCAGCCAATCAGAGCGGCGCGCTCCGAAAGTTTCCTTTTATGGCGAGGCGGCGGCG
GCGGCGGCCCTATAAAAAGCGAAGCGCGCGGCGGGCGGGAGTCGCTGCGTTGCCTTCGCCCCGTGCCCCG
CTCCGCGCCGCCTCGCGCCGCCCGCCCCGGCTCTGACTGACCGCGTTACTCCCACAGGTGAGCGGGCGGG
ACGGCCCTTCTCCTCCGGGCTGTAATTAGCGCTTGGTTTAATGACGGCTCGTTTCTTTTCTGTGGCTGCG
TGAAAGCCTTAAAGGGCTCCGGGAGGGCCCTTTGTGCGGGGGGGAGCGGCTCGGGGGGTGCGTGCGTGTG
TGTGTGCGTGGGGAGCGCCGCGTGCGGCCCGCGCTGCCCGGCGGCTGTGAGCGCTGCGGGCGCGGCGCGG
GGCTTTGTGCGCTCCGCGTGTGCGCGAGGGGAGCGCGGCCGGGGGCGGTGCCCCGCGGTGCGGGGGGGCT
GCGAGGGGAACAAAGGCTGCGTGCGGGGTGTGTGCGTGGGGGGGTGAGCAGGGGGTGTGGGCGCGGCGGT
CGGGCTGTAACCCCCCCCTGCACCCCCCTCCCCGAGTTGCTGAGCACGGCCCGGCTTCGGGTGCGGGGCT
CCGTGCGGGGCGTGGCGCGGGGCTCGCCGTGCCGGGCGGGGGGTGGCGGCAGGTGGGGGTGCCGGGCGGG
GCGGGGCCGCCTCGGGCCGGGGAGGGCTCGGGGGAGGGGCGCGGCGGCCCCGGAGCGCCGGCGGCTGTCG
AGGCGCGGCGAGCCGCAGCCATTGCCTTTTATGGTAATCGTGCGAGAGGGCGCAGGGACTTCCTTTGTCC
CAAATCTGGCGGAGCCGAAATCTGGGAGGCGCCGCCGCACCCCCTCTAGCGGGCGCGGGCGAAGCGGTGC
GGCGCCGGCAGGAAGGAAATGGGCGGGGAGGGCCTTCGTGCGTCGCCGCGCCGCCGTCCCCTTCTCCATC
TCCAGCCTCGGGGCTGCCGCAGGGGGACGGCTGCCTTCGGGGGGGACGGGGCAGGGCGGGGTTCGGCTTC
TGGCGTGTGACCGGCGGCTCTAGAGCCTCTGCTAACCATGTTCATGCCTTCTTCTTTTTCCTACAGCTCC
TGGGCAACGTGCTGGTTGTTGTGCTGTCTCATCATTTTGGCAAAGAATTCTAATAACTTCGTATAGCATA
CATTATACGAAGTTATATTAAGGGTTCCGGATCCTCGGGGACACCAAATATGGCGATCTCGGCCTTTTCG
TTTCTTGGAGCTGGGACATGTTTGCCATCGATCCATCTACCACCAGAACGGCCGTTAGATCTGCTGCCAC
CGTTGTTTCCACCGAAGAAACCACCGTTGCCGTAACCACCACGACGGTTGTTGCTAAAGAAGCTGCCACC
GCCACGGCCACCGTTGTAGCCGCCGTTGTTGTTATTGTAGTTGCTACTGTTATTTCTGGCACTTCTTGGT
TTTCCTCTTAAGTGAGGAGGAACATAACCATTCTCGTTGTTGTCGTTGATGCTTAAATTTTGCACTTGTT
CGCTCAGTTCAGCCATAATATGAAATGCTTTTCTTGTTGTTCTTACGGAATACCACTTGCCACCTATCAC
CACAACTAACTTTTTCCCGTTCCTCCATCTCTTTTATATTTTTTTTCTCGAGGGATCTTTGTGAAGGAAC
CTTACTTCTGTGGTGTGACATAATTGGACAAACTACCTACAGAGATTTAAAGCTCTAAGGTAAATATAAA
ATTTTTAAGTGTATAATGTGTTAAACTACTGATTCTAATTGTTTGTGTATTTTAGATTCCAACCTATGGA
ACTGATGAATGGGAGCAGTGGTGGAATGCCTTTAATGAGGAAAACCTGTTTTGCTCAGAAGAAATGCCAT
CTAGTGATGATGAGGCTACTGCTGACTCTCAACATTCTACTCCTCCAAAAAAGAAGAGAAAGGTAGAAGA
CCCCAAGGACTTTCCTTCAGAATTGCTAAGTTTTTTGAGTCATGCTGTGTTTAGTAATAGAACTCTTGCT
TGCTTTGCTATTTACACCACAAAGGAAAAAGCTGCACTGCTATACAAGAAAATTATGGAAAAATATTCTG
TAACCTTTATAAGTAGGCATAACAGTTATAATCATAACATACTGTTTTTTCTTACTCCACACAGGCATAG
AGTGTCTGCTATTAATAACTATGCTCAAAAATTGTGTACCTTTAGCTTTTTAATTTGTAAAGGGGTTAAT
AAGGAATATTTGATGTATAGTGCCTTGACTAGAGATCATAATCAGCCATACCACATTTGTAGAGGTTTTA
CTTGCTTTAAAAAACCTCCCACACCTCCCCCTGAACCTGAAACATAAAATGAATGCAATTGTTGTTGTTA
ACTTGTTTATTGCAGCTTATAATGGTTACAAATAAAGCAATAGCATCACAAATTTCACAAATAAAGCATT
TTTTTCACTGCATTCTAGTTGTGGTTTGTCCAAACTCATCAATGTATCTTATCATGTCTGGATCTGACAT
GGTAAGTAAGCTTGGGCTGCAGGTCGAGGGACCTAATAACTTCGTATAGCATACATTATACGAAGTTATA
TGTCGACGGTACCGCGGGCCCGGGATCCACCGGTCGCCACCATGAGCGAGCTGATCAAGGAGAACATGCA
CATGAAGCTGTACATGGAGGGCACCGTGAACAACCACCACTTCAAGTGCACATCCGAGGGCGAAGGCAAG
CCCTACGAGGGCACCCAGACCATGAAGATCAAGGTGGTCGAGGGCGGCCCTCTCCCCTTCGCCTTCGACA
TCCTGGCTACCAGCTTCATGTACGGCAGCAAAGCCTTCATCAACCACACCCAGGGCATCCCCGACTTCTT
TAAGCAGTCCTTCCCTGAGGGCTTCACATGGGAGAGAATCACCACATACGAAGACGGGGGCGTGCTGACC
GCTACCCAGGACACCAGCTTCCAGAACGGCTGCATCATCTACAACGTCAAGATCAACGGGGTGAACTTCC
CATCCAACGGCCCTGTGATGCAGAAGAAAACACGCGGCTGGGAGGCCAACACCGAGATGCTGTACCCCGC
TGACGGCGGCCTGAGAGGCCACAGCCAGATGGCCCTGAAGCTCGTGGGCGGGGGCTACCTGCACTGCTCC
TTCAAGACCACATACAGATCCAAGAAACCCGCTAAGAACCTCAAGATGCCCGGCTTCCACTTCGTGGACC
ACAGACTGGAAAGAATCAAGGAGGCCGACAAAGAGACCTACGTCGAGCAGCACGAGATGGCTGTGGCCAA
GTACTGCGACCTCCCTAGCAAACTGGGGCACAGATGATGCTCTAGATCGAGTTAATTAAGGATTCCGCCC
CTCTCCCTCCCCCCCCCCTAACGTTACTGGCCGAAGCCGCTTGGAATAAGGCCGGTGTGCGTTTGTCTAT
ATGTTATTTTCCACCATATTGCCGTCTTTTGGCAATGTGAGGGCCCGGAAACCTGGCCCTGTCTTCTTGA
CGAGCATTCCTAGGGGTCTTTCCCCTCTCGCCAAAGGAATGCAAGGTCTGTTGAATGTCGTGAAGGAAGC
AGTTCCTCTGGAAGCTTCTTGAAGACAAACAACGTCTGTAGCGACCCTTTGCAGGCAGCGGAACCCCCCA
CCTGGCGACAGGTGCCTCTGCGGCCAAAAGCCACGTGTATAAGATACACCTGCAAAGGCGGCACAACCCC
AGTGCCACGTTGTGAGTTGGATAGTTGTGGAAAGAGTCAAATGGCTCTCCTCAAGCGTATTCAACAAGGG
GCTGAAGGATGCCCAGAAGGTACCCCATTGTATGGGATCTGATCTGGGGCCTCGGTGCACATGCTTTACA
TGTGTTTAGTCGAGGTTAAAAAAACGTCTAGGCCCCCCGAACCACGGGGACGTGGTTTCCTTTGAAAAAC
ACGATGTCTAGACTGGACAAGAGCAAAGTCATAAACTCTGCTCTGGAATTACTCAATGAAGTCGGTATCG
AAGGCCTGACGACAAGGAAACTCGCTCAAAAGCTGGGAGTTGAGCAGCCTACCCTGTACTGGCACGTGAA
GAACAAGCGGGCCCTGCTCGATGCCCTGGCAATCGAGATGCTGGACAGGCATCATACCCACTTCTGCCCC
CTGGAAGGCGAGTCATGGCAAGACTTTCTGCGGAACAACGCCAAGTCATTCCGCTGTGCTCTCCTCTCAC
ATCGCGACGGGGCTAAAGTGCATCTCGGCACCCGCCCAACAGAGAAACAGTACGAAACCCTGGAAAATCA
GCTCGCGTTCCTGTGTCAGCAAGGCTTCTCCCTGGAGAACGCACTGTACGCTCTGTCCGCCGTGGGCCAC
TTTACACTGGGCTGCGTATTGGAGGATCAGGAGCATCAAGTAGCAAAAGAGGAAAGAGAGACACCTACCA
CCGATTCTATGCCCCCACTTCTGAGACAAGCAATTGAGCTGTTCGACCATCAGGGAGCCGAACCTGCCTT
CCTTTTCGGCCTGGAACTAATCATATGTGGCCTGGAGAAACAGCTAAAGTGCGAAAGCGGCGGGCCGGCC
GACGCCCTTGACGATTTTGACTTAGACATGCTCCCAGCCGATGCCCTTGACGACTTTGACCTTGATATGC
TGCCTGCTGACGCTCTTGACGATTTTGACCTTGACATGCTCCCCGGGTAACTAAGTAAGCGGCCGCGAAT
TCGCCCTTCGGCCGCTCAACCTCTGGATTACAAAATTTGTGAAAGATTGACTGGTATTCTTAACTATGTT
GCTCCTTTTACGCTATGTGGATACGCTGCTTTAATGCCTTTGTATCATGCTATTGCTTCCCGTATGGCTT
TCATTTTCTCCTCCTTGTATAAATCCTGGTTGCTGTCTCTTTATGAGGAGTTGTGGCCCGTTGTCAGGCA
ACGTGGCGTGGTGTGCACTGTGTTTGCTGACGCAACCCCCACTGGTTGGGGCATTGCCACCACCTGTCAG
CTCCTTTCCGGAACTTTCGCTTTCCCCCTCCCTATTGCCACGGCGGAACTCATCGCCGCCTGCCTTGCCC
GCTGCTGGACAGGGGCTCGGCTGTTGGGCACTGACAATTCCGTGGTGTTGTCGGGGAAATCATCGTCCTT
TCCTTGGCTGCTCGCCTATGTTGCCACCTGGATTCTGCGCGGGACGTCCTTCTGCTACGTCCCTTCGGCC
CTCAATCCAGCGGACCTTCCTTCCCGCGGCCTGCTGCCGGCTCTGCGGCCTCTTCCGCGTCTTCGCCTTC
GCCCTCAGACGAGTCGGATCTCCCTTTGGGCCGCCTCCCCGCAGCGGCCGCGGCGACTCGAGGATCTTTT
TCCCTCTGCCAAAAATTATGGGGACATCATGAAGCCCCTTGAGCATCTGACTTCTGGCTAATAAAGGAAA
TTTATTTTCATTGCAATAGTGTGTTGGAATTTTTTGTGTCTCTCACTCGGAAGGACATATGGGAGGGCAA
ATCATTTAAAACATCAGAATGAGTATTTGGTTTAGAGTTTGGCAACATATGCCATATGCTGGCTGCCATG
AACAAAGGTGGCTATAAAGAGGTCATCAGTATATGAAACAGCCCCCTGCTGTCCATTCCTTATTCCATAG
AAAAGCCTTGACTTGAGGTTAGATTTTTTTTATATTTTGTTTTGTGTTATTTTTTTCTTTAACATCCCTA
AAATTTTCCTTACATGTTTTACTAGCCAGATTTTTCCTCCTCTCCTGACTACTCCCAGTCATAGCTGTCC
CTCTTCTCTTATGAAGCCATGTGAGCAAAAGGCCAGCAAAAGGCCAGGAACCGTAAAAAGGCCGCGTTGC
TGGCGTTTTTCCATAGGCTCCGCCCCCCTGACGAGCATCACAAAAATCGACGCTCAAGTCAGAGGTGGCG
AAACCCGACAGGACTATAAAGATACCAGGCGTTTCCCCCTGGAAGCTCCCTCGTGCGCTCTCCTGTTCCG
ACCCTGCCGCTTACCGGATACCTGTCCGCCTTTCTCCCTTCGGGAAGCGTGGCGCTTTCTCATAGCTCAC
GCTGTAGGTATCTCAGTTCGGTGTAGGTCGTTCGCTCCAAGCTGGGCTGTGTGCACGAACCCCCCGTTCA
GCCCGACCGCTGCGCCTTATCCGGTAACTATCGTCTTGAGTCCAACCCGGTAAGACACGACTTATCGCCA
CTGGCAGCAGCCACTGGTAACAGGATTAGCAGAGCGAGGTATGTAGGCGGTGCTACAGAGTTCTTGAAGT
GGTGGCCTAACTACGGCTACACTAGAAGGACAGTATTTGGTATCTGCGCTCTGCTGAAGCCAGTTACCTT
CGGAAAAAGAGTTGGTAGCTCTTGATCCGGCAAACAAACCACCGCTGGTAGCGGTGGTTTTTTTGTTTGC
AAGCAGCAGATTACGCGCAGAAAAAAAGGATCTCAAGAAGATCCTTTGATCTTTTCTACGGGGTCTGACG
CTCAGTGGAACGAAAACTCACGTTAAGGGATTTTGGTCATGAGATTATCAAAAAGGATCTTCACCTAGAT
CCTTTTAAATTAAAAATGAAGTTTTAAATCAATCTAAAGTATATATGAGTAACCTGAGGCTATGGCAGGG
CCTGCCGCCCCGACGTTGGCTGCGAGCCCTGGGCCTTCACCCGAACTTGGGGGGTGGGGTGGGGAAAAGG
AAGAAACGCGGGCGTATTGGCCCCAATGGGGTCTCGGTGGGGTATCGACAGAGTGCCAGCCCTGGGACCG
AACCCCGCGTTTATGAACAAACGACCCAACACCGTGCGTTTTATTCTGTCTTTTTATTGCCGTCATAGCG
CGGGTTCCTTCCGGTATTGTCTCCTTCCGTGTTTCAGTTAGCCTCCCCCTAGGGTGGGCGAAGAACTCCA
GCATGAGATCCCCGCGCTGGAGGATCATCCAGCCGGCGTCCCGGAAAACGATTCCGAAGCCCAACCTTTC
ATAGAAGGCGGCGGTGGAATCGAAATCTCGTGATGGCAGGTTGGGCGTCGCTTGGTCGGTCATTTCGAAC
CCCAGAGTCCCGCTCAGAAGAACTCGTCAAGAAGGCGATAGAAGGCGATGCGCTGCGAATCGGGAGCGGC
GATACCGTAAAGCACGAGGAAGCGGTCAGCCCATTCGCCGCCAAGCTCTTCAGCAATATCACGGGTAGCC
AACGCTATGTCCTGATAGCGGTCCGCCACACCCAGCCGGCCACAGTCGATGAATCCAGAAAAGCGGCCAT
TTTCCACCATGATATTCGGCAAGCAGGCATCGCCATGGGTCACGACGAGATCCTCGCCGTCGGGCATGCT
CGCCTTGAGCCTGGCGAACAGTTCGGCTGGCGCGAGCCCCTGATGCTCTTGATCATCCTGATCGACAAGA
CCGGCTTCCATCCGAGTACGTGCTCGCTCGATGCGATGTTTCGCTTGGTGGTCGAATGGGCAGGTAGCCG
GATCAAGCGTATGCAGCCGCCGCATTGCATCAGCCATGATGGATACTTTCTCGGCAGGAGCAAGGTGAGA
TGACAGGAGATCCTGCCCCGGCACTTCGCCCAATAGCAGCCAGTCCCTTCCCGCTTCAGTGACAACGTCG
AGCACAGCTGCGCAAGGAACGCCCGTCGTGGCCAGCCACGATAGCCGCGCTGCCTCGTCTTGCAGTTCAT
TCAGGGCACCGGACAGGTCGGTCTTGACAAAAAGAACCGGGCGCCCCTGCGCTGACAGCCGGAACACGGC
GGCATCAGAGCAGCCGATTGTCTGTTGTGCCCAGTCATAGCCGAATAGCCTCTCCACCCAAGCGGCCGGA
GAACCTGCGTGCAATCCATCTTGTTCAATCATGCGAAACGATCCTCATCCTGTCTCTTGATCGATCTTTG
CAAAAGCCTAGGCCTCCAAAAAAGCCTCCTCACTACTTCTGGAATAGCTCAGAGGCCGAGGAGGCGGCCT
CGGCCTCTGCATAAATAAAAAAAATTAGTCAGCCATGGGGCGGAGAATGGGCGGAACTGGGCGGAGTTAG
GGGCGGGATGGGCGGAGTTAGGGGCGGGACTATGGTTGCTGACTAATTGAGATGCATGCTTTGCATACTT
CTGCCTGCTGGGGAGCCTGGGGACTTTCCACACCTGGTTGCTGACTAATTGAGATGCATGCTTTGCATAC
TTCTGCCTGCTGGGGAGCCTGGGGACTTTCCACACCCTAACTGACACACATTCCACAGCTGGTTCTTTCC
GCCTCAGGACTCTTCCTTTTTCAATAAATCAATCTAAAGTATATATGAGTAAACTTGGTCTGACAGTTAC
CAATGCTTAATCAGTGAGGCACCTATCTCAGCGATCTGTCTATTTCGTTCATCCATAGTTGCCTGACTCC
CCGTCGTGTAGATAACTACGATACGGGAGGGCTTACCATCTGGCCCCAGTGCTGCAATGATACCGCGAGA
CCCACGCTCACCGGCTCCAGATTTATCAGCAATAAACCAGCCAGCCGGAAGGGCCGAGCGCAGAAGTGGT
CCTGCAACTTTATCCGCCTCCATCCAGTCTATTAATTGTTGCCGGGAAGCTAGAGTAAGTAGTTCGCCAG
TTAATAGTTTGCGCAACGTTGTTGCCATTGCTACAGGCATCGTGGTGTCACGCTCGTCGTTTGGTATGGC
TTCATTCAGCTCCGGTTCCCAACGATCAAGGCGAGTTACATGATCCCCCATGTTGTGCAAAAAAGCGGTT
AGCTCCTTCGGTCCTCCGATCGTTGTCAGAAGTAAGTTGGCCGCAGTGTTATCACTCATGGTTATGGCAG
CACTGCATAATTCTCTTACTGTCATGCCATCCGTAAGATGCTTTTCTGTGACTGGTGAGTACTCAACCAA
GTCATTCTGAGAATAGTGTATGCGGCGACCGAGTTGCTCTTGCCCGGCGTCAATACGGGATAATACCGCG
CCACATAGCAGAACTTTAAAAGTGCTCATCATTGGAAAACGTTCTTCGGGGCGAAAACTCTCAAGGATCT
TACCGCTGTTGAGATCCAGTTCGATGTAACCCACTCGTGCACCCAACTGATCTTCAGCATCTTTTACTTT
CACCAGCGTTTCTGGGTGAGCAAAAACAGGAAGGCAAAATGCCGCAAAAAAGGGAATAAGGGCGACACGG
AAATGTTGAATACTCATACTCTTCCTTTTTCAATATTATTGAAGCATTTATCAGGGTTATTGTCTCATGA
GCGGATACATATTTGAATGTATTTAGAAAAATAAACAAATAGGGGTTCCGCGCACATTTCCCCGAAAAGT
GCCACCTG
[124 nt withheld, positions 9809-9932]
C
[91 nt withheld, positions 9934-10024]
A
[49 nt withheld, positions 10026-10074]
CCTTTGACGTTGGAGTCCACGTTCTTT
[37 nt withheld, positions 10102-10138]
ACCCTATCTCGGTCTATTCTTTTGATTTATAAGGGATTTTGCCGATTTCGGCCTATTGGTTAAAAAATGA
GCTGATTTAACAAAAATTTAACGCGAATTTTAACAAAATATTAACGCTTACAATTTAC
