>Addgene plasmid #69138 | pK029.CAG-loxP-stop-loxP-RFP-ires-tTA-WPRE (Supernova) | addgene partial sequence | sequence record 165066 | EBV-rev 5'-GTGGTTTGTCCAAACTCATC-3'
GTCTGGATCTGACATGGTAAGTAAGCTTGGGCTGCAGGTCGAGGGACCTAATAACTTCGTATAGCATACA
TTATACGAAGTTATATGTCGACGGTACCGCGGGCCCGGGATCCACCGGTCGCCACCATGAGCGAGCTGAT
CAAGGAGAACATGCACATGAAGCTGTACATGGAGGGCACCGTGAACAACCACCACTTCAAGTGCACATCC
GAGGGCGAAGGCAAGCCCTACGAGGGCACCCAGACCATGAAGATCAAGGTGGTCGAGGGCGGCCCTCTCC
CCTTCGCCTTCGACATCCTGGCTACCAGCTTCATGTACGGCAGCAAAGCCTTCATCAACCACACCCAGGG
CATCCCCGACTTCTTTAAGCAGTCCTTCCCTGAGGGCTTCACATGGGAGAGAATCACCACATACGAAGAC
GGGGGCGTGCTGACCGCTACCCAGGACACCAGCTTCCAGAACGGCTGCATCATCTACAACGTCAAGATCA
ACGGGGTGAACTTCCCATCCAACGGCCCTGTGATGCAGAAGAAAACACGCGGCTGGGAGGCCAACACCGA
GATGCTGTACCCCGCTGACGGCGGCCTGAGAGGCCACAGCCAGATGGCCCTGAAGCTCGTGGGCGGGGGC
TACCTGCACTGCTCCTTCAAGACCACATACAGATCCAAGAAACCCGCTAAGAACCTCAAGATGCCCGGCT
TCCACTTCGTGGACCACAGACTGGAAAGAATCAAGGAGGCCGACAAAGAGACCTACGTCGAGCAGCACGA
GATGGCTGTGGCCAAGTACTGCGACCTCCCTAGCAAACTGGGGCACAGATGATGCTCTAGATCGAGTTAA
TTAAGGATTCCGCCCC
