>Addgene plasmid #69138 | pK029.CAG-loxP-stop-loxP-RFP-ires-tTA-WPRE (Supernova) | addgene partial sequence | sequence record 165110 | IRES-F 5'-TGGCTCTCCTCAAGCGTATT-3'
GCCCAGAAGGTACCCCATTGTATGGGATCTGATCTGGGGCCTCGGTGCACATGCTTTACATGTGTTTAGT
CGAGGTTAAAAAAACGTCTAGGCCCCCCGAACCACGGGGACGTGGTTTCCTTTGAAAAACACGATGTCTA
GACTGGACAAGAGCAAAGTCATAAACTCTGCTCTGGAATTACTCAATGAAGTCGGTATCGAAGGCCTGAC
GACAAGGAAACTCGCTCAAAAGCTGGGAGTTGAGCAGCCTACCCTGTACTGGCACGTGAAGAACAAGCGG
GCCCTGCTCGATGCCCTGGCAATCGAGATGCTGGACAGGCATCATACCCACTTCTGCCCCCTGGAAGGCG
AGTCATGGCAAGACTTTCTGCGGAACAACGCCAAGTCATTCCGCTGTGCTCTCCTCTCACATCGCGACGG
GGCTAAAGTGCATCTCGGCACCCGCCCAACAGAGAAACAGTACGAAACCCTGGAAAATCAGCTCGCGTTC
CTGTGTCAGCAAGGCTTCTCCCTGGAGAACGCACTGTACGCTCTGTCCGCCGTGGGCCACTTTACACTGG
GCTGCGTATTGGAGGATCAGGAGCATCAAGTAGCAAAAGAGGAAAGAGAGACACCTACCACCGATTCTAT
GCCCCCACTTCTGAGACAAGCAATTGAGCTGTTCGACCATCAGGGAGCCGAACCTGCCTTCCTTTTCGGC
CTGGAACTAATCATATGTGGCCTGGAGAAACAGCTAAAGTGCGAAAGCGGCGGGCCGGCCGACGCCCTTG
ACGATTTTGACTTAGACATGCTCCCAGCCGATGCCCTTGACGACTTTGACCTTGATATGCTGCCTGCTGA
CGCTCTTGACGATTTTGACCTTGACATGCTCCCCGGGTAACTAAGTAAGCGGCCGCGAATTCGCCCTTCG
GCCGCTCAACCTCTGGATTACAAAATTTGTGAAAGATTGACTGGTATTCTTAACTATGTTGCTCCTTTTA
CGCTATGTG
