>Addgene plasmid #69138 | pK029.CAG-loxP-stop-loxP-RFP-ires-tTA-WPRE (Supernova) | addgene partial sequence | sequence record 165112 | pCAX-F 5'-CAGCTCCTGGGCAACGTGC-3'
TCATTTTGGCAAAGAATTCTAATAACTTCGTATAGCATACATTATACGAAGTTATATTAAGGGTTCCGGA
TCCTCGGGGACACCAAATATGGCGATCTCGGCCTTTTCGTTTCTTGGAGCTGGGACATGTTTGCCATCGA
TCCATCTACCACCAGAACGGCCGTTAGATCTGCTGCCACCGTTGTTTCCACCGAAGAAACCACCGTTGCC
GTAACCACCACGACGGTTGTTGCTAAAGAAGCTGCCACCGCCACGGCCACCGTTGTAGCCGCCGTTGTTG
TTATTGTAGTTGCTACTGTTATTTCTGGCACTTCTTGGTTTTCCTCTTAAGTGAGGAGGAACATAACCAT
TCTCGTTGTTGTCGTTGATGCTTAAATTTTGCACTTGTTCGCTCAGTTCAGCCATAATATGAAATGCTTT
TCTTGTTGTTCTTACGGAATACCACTTGCCACCTATCACCACAACTAACTTTTTCCCGTTCCTCCATCTC
TTTTATATTTTTTTTCTCGAGGGATCTTTGTGAAGGAACCTTACTTCTGTGGTGTGACATAATTGGACAA
ACTACCTACAGAGATTTAAAGCTCTAAGGTAAATATAAAATTTTTAAGTGTATAATGTGTTAAACTACTG
ATTCTAATTGTTTGTGTATTTTAGATTCCAACCTATGGAACTGATGAATGGGAGCAGTGGTGGAATGCCT
TTAATGAGGAAAACCTGTTTTGCTCAGAAGAAATGCCATCTAGTGATGATGAGGCTACTGCTGACTCTCA
ACATTCTACTCCTCCAAAAAAGAAGAGAAAGGTAGAAGACCCCAAGGACTTTCCTTCAGAATTGCTAAGT
TTTTTGAGTCATGCTGTGTTTAGTAATAGAACTCTTGCTTGCTTTGCTATTTACACCACAAAGGAAAAAG
CTGCACTGCTATACAAGAAAATTATGGAAAAATATTCTGTAACCTTTATAAGTAGGCATAACAGTTATAA
TCATAACATACTGTTTTTTCTTACTCCACACAGGCATAGAGTGTCTG
